Addgene plasmid #204199: pCDNA3-SREBP-1-GFP (A317-318; A341; A1171)
Purpose: Mammalian expression of SREBP-1 (isoform 1)
Depositing lab: Allan Weissman. Depositing organization: National Cancer Institute (NCI). Publication: SARS-CoV-2 papain-like protease plays multiple roles in regulating cellular proteins in the endoplasmic reticulum. Yang M, Mariano J, Su R, Smith CE, Das S, Gill C, Andresson T, Loncarek J, Tsai YC, Weissman AM. J Biol Chem. 2023 Oct 12;299(12):105346. doi: 10.1016/j.jbc.2023.105346. PubMed 37838170.
Backbone
  Vector backbone: pCDNA3.1(+)
  Vector type: Mammalian Expression
Growth in bacteria
  Bacterial resistance: Ampicillin, 100 μg/mL
  Growth temperature: 37°C
  Growth strain: DH5alpha
  Copy number: High Copy
Gene/Insert
  Gene/Insert name: SREBP-1
  Species: H. sapiens (human)
  Mutation: Gly to Ala 317,318,341,1171
  Entrez Gene: SREBF1 (a.k.a. HMD, IFAP2, SREBP1, bHLHd1)
  Tag / fusion protein: T7x2 (N terminal on insert); 3xHA, eGFP (C terminal on insert)
  Cloning method: Restriction Enzyme; 5′ cloning site Nhe1 (not destroyed); 3′ cloning site Not1 (not destroyed)
Terms and licenses: Academic/Nonprofit Terms; Industry Terms: Not Available to Industry
Depositor comments: Designed with multiple silent mutations to facilitate cloning.
How to cite: pCDNA3-SREBP-1-GFP (A317-318; A341; A1171) was a gift from Allan Weissman (Addgene plasmid # 204199 ; http://n2t.net/addgene:204199 ; RRID:Addgene_204199)
