[The description below was written by a language model from this plasmid's Addgene catalogue record and pLannotate feature annotations shown in this document.]
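Description:
pCDNA3-SREBP-1-GFP (A317-318; A341; A1171) is a mammalian expression plasmid of about 9.8 kb built on the pCDNA3.1(+) backbone. It is propagated in E. coli from a high-copy ColE1/pUC-type origin under ampicillin selection (AmpR with its bla promoter). It also carries an f1 origin. For selection in mammalian cells, an SV40 enhancer/early promoter drives a neomycin phosphotransferase gene followed by an SV40 polyadenylation signal. The short hits the annotation software reports for ble, lacI, an HIV-1 LTR and a second SV40 promoter are only fragments and are most likely backbone remnants or incidental matches, not functional parts.

The payload is human SREBP-1 (SREBF1, isoform 1), cloned between NheI and NotI sites that are both retained. It is transcribed from the CMV immediate-early enhancer/promoter and terminated by the bovine growth hormone poly(A) signal. A T7 promoter lies just upstream of the insert. In the sequenced record the SREBF1 coding region spans the numbering origin and runs directly into a C-terminal HA tag region and EGFP. The catalogue describes two N-terminal T7 epitope tags and a C-terminal 3xHA-eGFP fusion; the T7 tags are not annotated separately in the feature table, and only a fragment of the 3xHA is detected.

The protein carries glycine-to-alanine substitutions at positions 317, 318, 341 and 1171, and the depositor notes that multiple silent mutations were introduced to ease cloning. The record does not state the rationale for the substitutions. The associated publication concerns regulation of endoplasmic reticulum proteins by the SARS-CoV-2 papain-like protease. With tags at both ends, N- and C-terminal portions of SREBP-1 could be followed separately by immunodetection or fluorescence in transfected cells.
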