Features (pLannotate 1.2.2; 22 found; start..end, strand, type, name):
   1695..1721    +  CDS            3xHA (fragment): three tandem HA epitope tags
   1803..2519    +  CDS            EGFP: the original enhanced GFP (Yang et al., 1996) mammalian codon-optimized
   2570..2794    +  polyA_signal   bGH poly(A) signal: bovine growth hormone polyadenylation signal
   2798..2819    +  promoter       SV40 promoter (fragment): SV40 enhancer and early promoter
   2840..3268    +  rep_origin     f1 ori (sequence partly withheld): f1 bacteriophage origin of replication; arrow indicates direction of (+) strand synthesis
   3282..3611    +  promoter       SV40 promoter: SV40 enhancer and early promoter
   3678..4469    +  CDS            neo: KKA2_KLEPN - Also known as kan, nptII. Experimental evidence at protein level: Swiss-Prot protein existence level 1. Resistance to kanamycin, neomycin, paromomycin, ribostamycin, butirosin and gentamicin B. From Klebsiella pneumoniae.
   4493..4651    +  CDS            ble (fragment): BLE_KLEPN - Experimental evidence at protein level: Swiss-Prot protein existence level 1. Binding protein with a strong affinity to the bleomycin family of antibiotics. Binds to CL990; an antimitotic-antibiotic compound. From Klebsiella pneumoniae.
   4646..4767    +  polyA_signal   SV40 poly(A) signal: SV40 polyadenylation signal
   4840..4856    -  protein_bind   lac operator: The lac repressor binds to the lac operator to inhibit transcription in E. coli. This inhibition can be relieved by adding lactose or isopropyl-β-D-thiogalactopyranoside (IPTG). lac repressor encoded by lacI
   4864..4894    -  promoter       lac promoter: promoter for the E. coli lac operon
   4909..4930    -  protein_bind   CAP binding site: CAP binding activates transcription in the presence of cAMP. E. coli catabolite activator protein
   4943..5035    -  CDS            lacI (fragment): lac repressor; lacI; The lac repressor binds to the lac operator to inhibit transcription in E. coli. This inhibition can be relieved by adding lactose or isopropyl-β-D-thiogalactopyranoside (IPTG).
   5218..5806    -  rep_origin     ori: high-copy-number ColE1/pMB1/pBR322/pUC origin of replication
   5977..6837    -  CDS            AmpR: β-lactamase; bla; confers resistance to ampicillin, carbenicillin, and related antibiotics
   6838..6942    -  promoter       AmpR promoter: bla
   7001..7053    -  misc_feature   bom (fragment): basis of mobility region from pBR322
   7208..7587    +  enhancer       CMV enhancer: human cytomegalovirus immediate early enhancer
   7588..7791    +  promoter       CMV promoter: human cytomegalovirus (CMV) immediate early promoter
   7787..7820    +  LTR            5' LTR (truncated) (fragment): truncated 5' long terminal repeat (LTR) from HIV-1
   7836..7854    +  promoter       T7 promoter: promoter for bacteriophage T7 RNA polymerase
   7958..1679    +  CDS            SREBF1 (across the origin) (sequence partly withheld): SRBP1_HUMAN - Also known as BHLHD1, SREBP1 From Homo sapiens (Human).
>Addgene plasmid #204199 | pCDNA3-SREBP-1-GFP (A317-318; A341; A1171) | addgene full sequence | sequence record 411028 | Addgene NGS Result
AGGCTGACCTGGACCTGGCCCGGGGAGACTTTGCCCAGGCTGCCCAGCAGCTGTGGCTGGCCCTGCGGGC
ACTGGGCCGGCCCCTGCCCACCTCCCACCTGGACCTGGCTTGTAGCCTCCTCTGGAACCTCATCCGTCAC
CTGCTGCAGCGTCTCTGGGTGGGCCGCTGGCTGGCAGGCCGGGCAGGGGGCCTGCAGCAGGACTGTGCTC
TGCGAGTGGATGCAAGCGCCAGCGCCCGAGACGCAGCCCTGGTCTACCATAAGCTGCACCAGCTGCACAC
CATGGGGAAGCACACAGGCGGGCACCTCACTGCCACCAACCTGGCGCTGAGTGCCCTGAACCTGGCAGAG
TGTGCAGGGGATGCCGTGTCTGTGGCGACGCTGGCCGAGATCTATGTGGCGGCTGCATTGAGAGTGAAGA
CCAGTCTCCCACGGGCCTTGCATTTTCTGACACGCTTCTTCCTGAGCAGTGCCCGCCAGGCCTGCCTGGC
ACAGAGTGGCTCAGTGCCTCCTGCCATGCAGTGGCTCTGCCACCCCGTGGGCCACCGTTTCTTCGTGGAT
GGGGACTGGTCCGTGCTCAGTACCCCATGGGAGAGCCTGTACAGCTTGGCCGGGAACCCAGTGGACCCCC
TGGCCCAGGTGACTCAGCTATTCCGGGAACATCTCTTAGAGCGAGCACTGAACTGTGTGACCCAGCCCAA
CCCCAGCCCTGGGTCAGCTGATGGGGACAAGGAATTTTCGGATGCCCTCGGGTACCTGCAGCTGCTGAAC
AGCTGTTCTGATGCTGCGGGGGCTCCTGCCTACAGCTTCTCCATCAGTTCCAGCATGGCCACCACCACCG
GCGTAGACCCGGTGGCCAAGTGGTGGGCCTCTCTGACAGCTGTGGTGATCCACTGGCTGCGGCGGGATGA
GGAGGCGGCTGAGCGGCTGTGCCCGCTGGTGGAGCACCTGCCCCGGGTGCTGCAGGAGTCTGAGAGACCC
CTGCCCAGGGCAGCTCTGCACTCCTTCAAGGCTGCCCGGGCCCTGCTGGGCTGTGCCAAGGCAGAGTCTG
GTCCAGCCAGCCTGACCATCTGTGAGAAGGCCAGTGGGTACCTGCAGGACAGCCTGGCTACCACACCAGC
CAGCAGCTCCATTGACAAGGCCGTGCAGCTGTTCCTGTGTGACCTGCTTCTTGTGGTGCGCACCAGCCTG
TGGCGGCAGCAGCAGCCCCCGGCCCCGGCCCCAGCAGCCCAGGGCACCAGCAGCAGGCCCCAGGCTTCCG
CCCTTGAGCTGCGTGGCTTCCAACGGGACCTGAGCAGCCTGAGGCGGCTGGCACAGAGCTTCCGGCCCGC
CATGCGGAGGGTGTTCCTACATGAGGCCACGGCCCGGCTGATGGCGGGGGCCAGCCCCACACGGACACAC
CAGCTCCTCGACCGCAGTCTGAGGCGGCGGGCAGGCCCCGGTGGCAAAGGAGGCGCGGTGGCGGAGCTGG
AGCCGCGGCCCACGCGGCGGGAGCACGCGGAGGCCTTGCTGCTGGCCTCCTGCTACCTGCCCCCCGGCTT
CCTGTCGGCGCCCGGGCAGCGCGTGGGCATGCTGGCTGAGGCGGCGCGCACACTAGAGAAACTTGGCGAT
CGCCGGCTGCTGCACGACTGTCAGCAGATGCTCATGCGCCTGGGCGCTGGGACCACTGTCACTTCCAGCG
GAGAATTCGGATCATACCCATACGATGTTCCAGATTACGCTAGTGGCTATCCTTATGACGTACCTGATTA
TGCAGGCAGTTACCCATACGATGTACCAGACTACGCTGGTACCGTATCGGGCGTGAGCAAGGGCGAGGAG
CTGTTCACCGGGGTGGTGCCCATCCTGGTCGAGCTGGACGGCGACGTAAACGGCCACAAGTTCAGCGTGT
CCGGCGAGGGCGAGGGCGATGCCACCTACGGCAAGCTGACCCTGAAGTTCATCTGCACCACCGGCAAGCT
GCCCGTGCCCTGGCCCACCCTCGTGACCACCCTGACCTACGGCGTGCAGTGCTTCAGCCGCTACCCCGAC
CACATGAAGCAGCACGACTTCTTCAAGTCCGCCATGCCCGAAGGCTACGTCCAGGAGCGCACCATCTTCT
TCAAGGACGACGGCAACTACAAGACCCGCGCCGAGGTGAAGTTCGAGGGCGACACCCTGGTGAACCGCAT
CGAGCTGAAGGGCATCGACTTCAAGGAGGACGGCAACATCCTGGGGCACAAGCTGGAGTACAACTACAAC
AGCCACAACGTCTATATCATGGCCGACAAGCAGAAGAACGGCATCAAGGTGAACTTCAAGATCCGCCACA
ACATCGAGGACGGCAGCGTGCAGCTCGCCGACCACTACCAGCAGAACACCCCCATCGGCGACGGCCCCGT
GCTGCTGCCCGACAACCACTACCTGAGCACCCAGTCCGCCCTGAGCAAAGACCCCAACGAGAAGCGCGAT
CACATGGTCCTGCTGGAGTTCGTGACCGCCGCCGGGATCACTCTCGGCATGGACGAGCTGTACAAGTAAG
CGGCCGCTCGAGTCTAGTGGGCCCGTTTAAACCCGCTGATCAGCCTCGACTGTGCCTTCTAGTTGCCAGC
CATCTGTTGTTTGCCCCTCCCCCGTGCCTTCCTTGACCCTGGAAGGTGCCACTCCCACTGTCCTTTCCTA
ATAAAATGAGGAAATTGCATCGCATTGTCTGAGTAGGTGTCATTCTATTCTGGGGGGTGGGGTGGGGCAG
GACAGCAAGGGGGAGGATTGGGAAGACAATAGCAGGCATGCTGGGGATGCGGTGGGCTCTATGGCTTCTG
AGGCGGAAAGAACCAGCTGGGGCTCTAGGGGGTATCCCC
[124 nt withheld, positions 2840-2963]
C
[91 nt withheld, positions 2965-3055]
A
[49 nt withheld, positions 3057-3105]
CCTTTGACGTTGGAGTCCACGTTCTTT
[37 nt withheld, positions 3133-3169]
ACCCTATCTCGGTCTATTCTTTTGATTTATAAGGGATTTTGCCGATTTCGGCCTATTGGTTAAAAAATGA
GCTGATTTAACAAAAATTTAACGCGAATTAATTCTGTGGAATGTGTGTCAGTTAGGGTGTGGAAAGTCCC
CAGGCTCCCCAGCAGGCAGAAGTATGCAAAGCATGCATCTCAATTAGTCAGCAACCAGGTGTGGAAAGTC
CCCAGGCTCCCCAGCAGGCAGAAGTATGCAAAGCATGCATCTCAATTAGTCAGCAACCATAGTCCCGCCC
CTAACTCCGCCCATCCCGCCCCTAACTCCGCCCAGTTCCGCCCATTCTCCGCCCCATGGCTGACTAATTT
TTTTTATTTATGCAGAGGCCGAGGCCGCCTCTGCCTCTGAGCTATTCCAGAAGTAGTGAGGAGGCTTTTT
TGGAGGCCTAGGCTTTTGCAAAAAGCTCCCGGGAGCTTGTATATCCATTTTCGGATCTGATCAAGAGACA
GGATGAGGATCGTTTCGCATGATTGAACAAGATGGATTGCACGCAGGTTCTCCGGCCGCTTGGGTGGAGA
GGCTATTCGGCTATGACTGGGCACAACAGACAATCGGCTGCTCTGATGCCGCCGTGTTCCGGCTGTCAGC
GCAGGGGCGCCCGGTTCTTTTTGTCAAGACCGACCTGTCCGGTGCCCTGAATGAACTGCAGGACGAGGCA
GCGCGGCTATCGTGGCTGGCCACGACGGGCGTTCCTTGCGCAGCTGTGCTCGACGTTGTCACTGAAGCGG
GAAGGGACTGGCTGCTATTGGGCGAAGTGCCGGGGCAGGATCTCCTGTCATCTCACCTTGCTCCTGCCGA
GAAAGTATCCATCATGGCTGATGCAATGCGGCGGCTGCATACGCTTGATCCGGCTACCTGCCCATTCGAC
CACCAAGCGAAACATCGCATCGAGCGAGCACGTACTCGGATGGAAGCCGGTCTTGTCGATCAGGATGATC
TGGACGAAGAGCATCAGGGGCTCGCGCCAGCCGAACTGTTCGCCAGGCTCAAGGCGCGCATGCCCGACGG
CGAGGATCTCGTCGTGACCCATGGCGATGCCTGCTTGCCGAATATCATGGTGGAAAATGGCCGCTTTTCT
GGATTCATCGACTGTGGCCGGCTGGGTGTGGCGGACCGCTATCAGGACATAGCGTTGGCTACCCGTGATA
TTGCTGAAGAGCTTGGCGGCGAATGGGCTGACCGCTTCCTCGTGCTTTACGGTATCGCCGCTCCCGATTC
GCAGCGCATCGCCTTCTATCGCCTTCTTGACGAGTTCTTCTGAGCGGGACTCTGGGGTTCGAAATGACCG
ACCAAGCGACGCCCAACCTGCCATCACGAGATTTCGATTCCACCGCCGCCTTCTATGAAAGGTTGGGCTT
CGGAATCGTTTTCCGGGACGCCGGCTGGATGATCCTCCAGCGCGGGGATCTCATGCTGGAGTTCTTCGCC
CACCCCAACTTGTTTATTGCAGCTTATAATGGTTACAAATAAAGCAATAGCATCACAAATTTCACAAATA
AAGCATTTTTTTCACTGCATTCTAGTTGTGGTTTGTCCAAACTCATCAATGTATCTTATCATGTCTGTAT
ACCGTCGACCTCTAGCTAGAGCTTGGCGTAATCATGGTCATAGCTGTTTCCTGTGTGAAATTGTTATCCG
CTCACAATTCCACACAACATACGAGCCGGAAGCATAAAGTGTAAAGCCTGGGGTGCCTAATGAGTGAGCT
AACTCACATTAATTGCGTTGCGCTCACTGCCCGCTTTCCAGTCGGGAAACCTGTCGTGCCAGCTGCATTA
ATGAATCGGCCAACGCGCGGGGAGAGGCGGTTTGCGTATTGGGCGCTCTTCCGCTTCCTCGCTCACTGAC
TCGCTGCGCTCGGTCGTTCGGCTGCGGCGAGCGGTATCAGCTCACTCAAAGGCGGTAATACGGTTATCCA
CAGAATCAGGGGATAACGCAGGAAAGAACATGTGAGCAAAAGGCCAGCAAAAGGCCAGGAACCGTAAAAA
GGCCGCGTTGCTGGCGTTTTTCCATAGGCTCCGCCCCCCTGACGAGCATCACAAAAATCGACGCTCAAGT
CAGAGGTGGCGAAACCCGACAGGACTATAAAGATACCAGGCGTTTCCCCCTGGAAGCTCCCTCGTGCGCT
CTCCTGTTCCGACCCTGCCGCTTACCGGATACCTGTCCGCCTTTCTCCCTTCGGGAAGCGTGGCGCTTTC
TCATAGCTCACGCTGTAGGTATCTCAGTTCGGTGTAGGTCGTTCGCTCCAAGCTGGGCTGTGTGCACGAA
CCCCCCGTTCAGCCCGACCGCTGCGCCTTATCCGGTAACTATCGTCTTGAGTCCAACCCGGTAAGACACG
ACTTATCGCCACTGGCAGCAGCCACTGGTAACAGGATTAGCAGAGCGAGGTATGTAGGCGGTGCTACAGA
GTTCTTGAAGTGGTGGCCTAACTACGGCTACACTAGAAGAACAGTATTTGGTATCTGCGCTCTGCTGAAG
CCAGTTACCTTCGGAAAAAGAGTTGGTAGCTCTTGATCCGGCAAACAAACCACCGCTGGTAGCGGTGGTT
TTTTTGTTTGCAAGCAGCAGATTACGCGCAGAAAAAAAGGATCTCAAGAAGATCCTTTGATCTTTTCTAC
GGGGTCTGACGCTCAGTGGAACGAAAACTCACGTTAAGGGATTTTGGTCATGAGATTATCAAAAAGGATC
TTCACCTAGATCCTTTTAAATTAAAAATGAAGTTTTAAATCAATCTAAAGTATATATGAGTAAACTTGGT
CTGACAGTTACCAATGCTTAATCAGTGAGGCACCTATCTCAGCGATCTGTCTATTTCGTTCATCCATAGT
TGCCTGACTCCCCGTCGTGTAGATAACTACGATACGGGAGGGCTTACCATCTGGCCCCAGTGCTGCAATG
ATACCGCGAGACCCACGCTCACCGGCTCCAGATTTATCAGCAATAAACCAGCCAGCCGGAAGGGCCGAGC
GCAGAAGTGGTCCTGCAACTTTATCCGCCTCCATCCAGTCTATTAATTGTTGCCGGGAAGCTAGAGTAAG
TAGTTCGCCAGTTAATAGTTTGCGCAACGTTGTTGCCATTGCTACAGGCATCGTGGTGTCACGCTCGTCG
TTTGGTATGGCTTCATTCAGCTCCGGTTCCCAACGATCAAGGCGAGTTACATGATCCCCCATGTTGTGCA
AAAAAGCGGTTAGCTCCTTCGGTCCTCCGATCGTTGTCAGAAGTAAGTTGGCCGCAGTGTTATCACTCAT
GGTTATGGCAGCACTGCATAATTCTCTTACTGTCATGCCATCCGTAAGATGCTTTTCTGTGACTGGTGAG
TACTCAACCAAGTCATTCTGAGAATAGTGTATGCGGCGACCGAGTTGCTCTTGCCCGGCGTCAATACGGG
ATAATACCGCGCCACATAGCAGAACTTTAAAAGTGCTCATCATTGGAAAACGTTCTTCGGGGCGAAAACT
CTCAAGGATCTTACCGCTGTTGAGATCCAGTTCGATGTAACCCACTCGTGCACCCAACTGATCTTCAGCA
TCTTTTACTTTCACCAGCGTTTCTGGGTGAGCAAAAACAGGAAGGCAAAATGCCGCAAAAAAGGGAATAA
GGGCGACACGGAAATGTTGAATACTCATACTCTTCCTTTTTCAATATTATTGAAGCATTTATCAGGGTTA
TTGTCTCATGAGCGGATACATATTTGAATGTATTTAGAAAAATAAACAAATAGGGGTTCCGCGCACATTT
CCCCGAAAAGTGCCACCTGACGTCGACGGATCGGGAGATCTCCCGATCCCCTATGGTGCACTCTCAGTAC
AATCTGCTCTGATGCCGCATAGTTAAGCCAGTATCTGCTCCCTGCTTGTGTGTTGGAGGTCGCTGAGTAG
TGCGCGAGCAAAATTTAAGCTACAACAAGGCAAGGCTTGACCGACAATTGCATGAAGAATCTGCTTAGGG
TTAGGCGTTTTGCGCTGCTTCGCGATGTACGGGCCAGATATACGCGTTGACATTGATTATTGACTAGTTA
TTAATAGTAATCAATTACGGGGTCATTAGTTCATAGCCCATATATGGAGTTCCGCGTTACATAACTTACG
GTAAATGGCCCGCCTGGCTGACCGCCCAACGACCCCCGCCCATTGACGTCAATAATGACGTATGTTCCCA
TAGTAACGCCAATAGGGACTTTCCATTGACGTCAATGGGTGGAGTATTTACGGTAAACTGCCCACTTGGC
AGTACATCAAGTGTATCATATGCCAAGTACGCCCCCTATTGACGTCAATGACGGTAAATGGCCCGCCTGG
CATTATGCCCAGTACATGACCTTATGGGACTTTCCTACTTGGCAGTACATCTACGTATTAGTCATCGCTA
TTACCATGGTGATGCGGTTTTGGCAGTACATCAATGGGCGTGGATAGCGGTTTGACTCACGGGGATTTCC
AAGTCTCCACCCCATTGACGTCAATGGGAGTTTGTTTTGGCACCAAAATCAACGGGACTTTCCAAAATGT
CGTAACAACTCCGCCCCATTGACGCAAATGGGCGGTAGGCGTGTACGGTGGGAGGTCTATATAAGCAGAG
CTCTCTGGCTAACTAGAGAACCCACTGCTTACTGGCTTATCGAAATTAATACGACTCACTATAGGGAGAC
CCAAGCTGGCTAGCGGATCCGCCACCATGGCCTCTATGACCGGCGGCCAGCAAATGGGTATGGCCTCTAT
GACCGGCGGCCAGCAAATGGGAGCATCGATGGACGAGCCACCCTTCAGCGAGGCGGCTTTGGAGCAGGCG
CTGGGCGAGCCGTGCGATCTGGACGCGGCGCTGCTGACCGACATCGAAGGTGAAGTCGGCGCGGGGAGGG
GTAGGGCCAACGGCCTGGACGCCCCAAGGGCGGGCGCAGATCGCGGAGCTATGGATTGCACTTTCGAAGA
CATGCTTCAGCTTATCAACAACCAAGACAGTGACTTCCCTGGCCTATTTGACCCACCCTATGCTGGGAGT
GGGGCAGGGGGCACAGACCCTGCCAGCCCCGATACCAGCTCCCCAGGCAGCTTGTCTCCACCTCCTGCCA
CATTGAGCTCCTCTCTTGAAGCCTTCCTGAGCGGGCCGCAGGCAGCGCCCTCACCCCTGTCCCCTCCCCA
GCCTGCACCCACTCCATTGAAGATGTACCCGTCCATGCCCGCTTTCTCCCCTGGGCCTGGTATCAAGGAA
GAGTCAGTGCCACTGAGCATCCTGCAGACCCCCACCCCACAGCCCCTGCCAGGGGCCCTCCTGCCACAGA
GCTTCCCAGCCCCAGCCCCACCGCAGTTCAGCTCCACCCCTGTGTTAGGCTACCCCAGCCCTCCGGGAGG
CTTCTCTACAGGAAGCCCTCCCGGGAACACCCAGCAGCCGCTGCCTGGCCTGCCACTGGCTTCCCCGCCA
GGGGTCCCGCCCGTCTCCTTGCACACCCAGGTCCAGAGTGTGGTCCCCCAGCAGCTACTGACAGTCACAG
CTGCCCCCACGGCAGCCCCTGTAACGACCACTGTGACCTCGCAGATCCAGCAGGTCCCGGTCCTGCTGCA
GCCCCACTTCATCAAGGCAGACTCGCTGCTTCTGACAGCCATGAAGACAGACGGAGCCACTGTGAAGGCG
GCAGGTCTCAGTCCCCTGGTCTCTGGCACCACTGTGCAGACAGGGCCTTTGCCGACCCTGGTGAGTGCCG
CAACCATCTTGGCAACAGTCCCACTGGTCGTAGATGCGGAGAAGCTGCCTATCAACCGGCTCGCAGCTGC
CAGCAAGGCCCCGGCCTCTGCC
[240 nt withheld, positions 9002-9241]
GATCTGGTGTCGGCCTGTGGCAGTGGAGGGAACACAGACGTGCTCATGGAGGGCGTGAAGACTGAGGTGG
AGGACACACTGACCCCACCCCCCTCGGATGCTGGCTCACCTTTCCAGAGCAGCCCCTTGTCCCTTGGCAG
CAGGGGCAGTGGCAGCGGTGGCAGTGGCAGTGACTCGGAGCCTGACAGCCCAGTCTTTGAGGACAGCAAG
GCAAAGCCAGAGCAGCGGCCGTCTCTGCACAGCCGCGGCATGCTGGACCGCTCCCGCCTGGCCCTGTGCA
CGCTCGTCTTCCTCTGCCTGTCCTGCAACCCCTTGGCCTCCTTGCTGGGGGCCCGGGGGCTTCCCAGCCC
CTCAGATACCACCAGCGTCTACCATAGCCCTGGGCGCAACGTGCTGGGCACCGAGTCTAGAGATGGCCCT
GGCTGGGCCCAGTGGCTGCTGCCCCCAGTGGTCTGGCTGCTCAATGGGCTGTTGGTGCTCGTCTCCTTGG
TGCTTCTCTTTGTCTACGGTGAGCCAGTCACACGGCCCCACTCAGGCCCCGCCGTGTACTTCTGGAGGCA
TCGCAAGC
